>Addgene plasmid #50271 | pICH87633 | addgene full sequence | sequence record 497542 | Addgene NGS Result
ATCAGCCCGTCATACTTGAAGCTAGACAGGCTTATCTTGGACAAGAAGAAGATCGCTTGGCCTCGCGCGC
AGATCAGTTGGAAGAATTTGTCCATTACGTAAAAGGCGAGATCACCAAGGTAGTCGGCAAATAACTGTCA
GACCAAGTTTACTCATATATACTTTAGATTGATTTAAAACTTCATTTTTAATTTAAAAGGATCTAGGTGA
AGATCCTTTTTGATAATCTCATGACCAAAATCCCTTAACGTGAGTTTTCGTTCCACTGAGCGTCAGACCC
CGTAGAAAAGATCAAAGGATCTTCTTGAGATCCTTTTTTTCTGCGCGTAATCTGCTGCTTGCAAACAAAA
AAACCACCGCTACCAGCGGTGGTTTGTTTGCCGGATCAAGAGCTACCAACTCTTTTTCCGAAGGTAACTG
GCTTCAGCAGAGCGCAGATACCAAATACTGTTCTTCTAGTGTAGCCGTAGTTAGGCCACCACTTCAAGAA
CTCTGTAGCACCGCCTACATACCTCGCTCTGCTAATCCTGTTACCAGTGGCTGCTGCCAGTGGCGATAAG
TCGTGTCTTACCGGGTTGGACTCAAGACGATAGTTACCGGATAAGGCGCAGCGGTCGGGCTGAACGGGGG
GTTCGTGCACACAGCCCAGCTTGGAGCGAACGACCTACACCGAACTGAGATACCTACAGCGTGAGCTATG
AGAAAGCGCCACGCTTCCCGAAGGGAGAAAGGCGGACAGGTATCCGGTAAGCGGCAGGGTCGGAACAGGA
GAGCGCACGAGGGAGCTTCCAGGGGGAAACGCCTGGTATCTTTATAGTCCTGTCGGGTTTCGCCACCTCT
GACTTGAGCGTCGATTTTTGTGATGCTCGTCAGGGGGGCGGAGCCTATGGAAAAACGCCAGCAACGCGGC
CTTTTTACGGTTCCTGGCCTTTTGCTGGCCTTTTGCTCACATGTTCTTTCCTGCGTTATCCCCTGATTCT
GTGGATAACCGTATTACCGCCTTTGAGTGAGCTGATACCGCTCGCCGCAGCCGAACGACCGAGCGCAGCG
AGTCAGTGAGCGAGGAAGCGGAAGAGCGCCCAATACGCAAACCGCCTCTCCCCGCGCGTTGGCCGATTCA
TTAATCACTCTGTGGTCTCAGGAGAGCGGAGAATTAAGGGAGTCACGTTATGACCCCCGCCGATGACGCG
GGACAAGCCGTTTTACGTTTGGAACTGACAGAACCGCAACGTTGAAGGAGCCACTCAGCCGCGGGTTTCT
GGAGTTTAATGAGCTAAGCACATACGTCAGAAACCATTATTGCGCGTTCAAAAGTCGCCTAAGGTCACTA
TCAGCTAGCAAATATTTCTTGTCAAAAATGCTCCACTGACGTTCCATAAATTCCCCTCGGTATCCAATTA
GAGTCTCATATTCACTCTCATACTGTATTTTTACAACAATTACCAACAACAACAAACAACAAACAACATT
ACAATTACTATTTACAATTACAATGTGAGACCACGAAGTGGCTCTTCAGTGGACGAAAGGGCCTCGTGAT
ACGCCTATTTTTATAGGTTAATGTCATGATAATAATGGTTTCTTAGACGTCAGGTGGCACTTTTCGGGGA
AATGTGCGCGGAACCCCTATTTGTTTATTTTTCTAAATACATTCAAATATGTATCCGCTCATGAGACAAT
AACCCTGATAAATGCTTCAATAATATTGAAAAAGGAAGAGTATGCGCTCACGCAACTGGTCCAGAACCTT
GACCGAACGCAGCGGTGGTAACGGCGCAGTGGCGGTTTTCATGGCTTGTTATGACTGTTTTTTTTTGGGG
TACAGTCTATGCCTCGGGCATCCAAGCAGCAAGCGCGTTACGCCGTGGGTCGATGTTTGATGTTATGGAG
CAGCAACGATGTTACGCAGCAGGGCAGTCGCCCTAAAACAAAGTTAAACATCATGAGGGAAGCGGTGATC
GCCGAAGTATCGACTCAACTATCAGAGGTAGTTGGCGTCATCGAGCGCCATCTCGAACCGACGTTGCTGG
CCGTACATTTGTACGGCTCCGCAGTGGATGGCGGCCTGAAGCCACACAGCGATATTGATTTGCTGGTTAC
GGTGACCGTAAGGCTTGATGAAACAACGCGGCGAGCTTTGATCAACGACCTTTTGGAAACTTCGGCTTCC
CCTGGAGAGAGCGAGATTCTCCGCGCTGTAGAAGTCACCATTGTTGTGCACGACGACATCATTCCGTGGC
GTTATCCAGCTAAGCGCGAACTGCAATTTGGAGAATGGCAGCGCAATGACATTCTTGCAGGTATCTTCGA
GCCAGCCACGATCGACATTGATCTGGCTATCTTGCTGACAAAAGCAAGAGAACATAGCGTTGCCTTGGTA
GGTCCAGCGGCGGAGGAACTCTTTGATCCGGTTCCTGAACAGGATCTATTTGAGGCGCTAAATGAAACCT
TAACGCTATGGAACTCGCCGCCCGACTGGGCTGGCGATGAGCGAAATGTAGTGCTTACGTTGTCCCGCAT
TTGGTACAGCGCAGTAACCGGCAAAATCGCGCCGAAGGATGTCGCTGCCGACTGGGCAATGGAGCGCCTG
CCGGCCCAGT
Features (pLannotate 1.2.2; 8 found; start..end, strand, type, name):
    305..893     +  rep_origin     ori: high-copy-number ColE1/pMB1/pBR322/pUC origin of replication
   1076..1125    +  CDS            lacI (fragment): lac repressor; lacI; The lac repressor binds to the lac operator to inhibit transcription in E. coli. This inhibition can be relieved by adding lactose or isopropyl-β-D-thiogalactopyranoside (IPTG).
   1221..1400    +  promoter       NOS promoter: nopaline synthase promoter
   1436..1491    +  misc_feature   TMV Ω: translational enhancer from the tobacco mosaic virus 5'-leader sequence (Gallie et al., 1988)
   1617..1721    +  promoter       AmpR promoter: bla
   1712..1792    -  CDS            int (fragment): INT2_ECOLX - Protein inferred from homology: Swiss-Prot protein existence level 3. Putative integrase believed to be involved in the insertion of antibiotic resistance genes into plasmids and transposons. From Escherichia coli.
   1880..1936    +  CDS            GmR (fragment): gentamycin acetyltransferase; aacC1; confers resistance to gentamycin
   1943..131     +  CDS            aadA (across the origin): S3AD_ECOLX - Experimental evidence at protein level: Swiss-Prot protein existence level 1. Mediates bacterial resistance to the antibiotics streptomycin and spectinomycin. From Escherichia coli.
