[The description below was written by a language model from this plasmid's Addgene catalogue record and pLannotate feature annotations shown in this document.]
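Description:
pICH87633 is a small (about 2.6 kb) level 0 part plasmid from the Golden Gate Modular Cloning (MoClo) toolbox for plants, built in the pICH41295 backbone. Although it is catalogued as a plant expression vector, it is not itself an expression construct. It is a storage and donor plasmid for a single standardized regulatory module. It is propagated in E. coli from a high-copy ColE1/pUC-type origin and selected with spectinomycin through an aadA (streptomycin/spectinomycin adenylyltransferase) gene, which in the annotated sequence spans the numbering origin and lies downstream of an AmpR (bla) promoter. The short lacI, integrase and gentamicin acetyltransferase fragments in the feature table are only tens of bases long. They look like backbone or resistance-cassette remnants rather than functional genes.

The payload is a combined promoter plus 5' untranslated region module. It consists of the nopaline synthase (nos) promoter from Agrobacterium tumefaciens, followed directly by the omega leader of tobacco mosaic virus, a translational enhancer. The nos promoter is generally used for constitutive, relatively moderate expression in plant cells, and the omega sequence increases translation of the downstream coding sequence. Internal BsaI and BbsI (BpiI) sites were removed by point mutation so that the part is compatible with Type IIS assembly. The insert was cloned in through BpiI sites that were destroyed in the process, and it can be released with BsaI. The part is typically used in one-pot Golden Gate reactions, where it is joined with coding sequence and terminator modules to build plant transcription units that can then be assembled into multigene constructs.
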