Addgene plasmid #50271: pICH87633
Depositing lab: Sylvestre Marillonnet & Nicola Patron. Depositing organization: Leibniz Institute of Plant Biochemistry (IPB). Publication: A golden gate modular cloning toolbox for plants. Engler C, Youles M, Gruetzner R, Ehnert TM, Werner S, Jones JD, Patron NJ, Marillonnet S. ACS Synth Biol. 2014 Nov 21;3(11):839-43. doi: 10.1021/sb4001504. Epub 2014 Feb 20. PubMed 24933124.
Backbone
  Vector backbone: pICH41295
  Vector type: plant expression
Growth in bacteria
  Bacterial resistance: Spectinomycin, 50 μg/mL
  Growth temperature: 37°C
  Growth strain: DH5alpha
  Copy number: High Copy
Gene/Insert
  Gene/Insert name: promoter, nos, (Agrobacterium tumefaciens) + 5'UTR, omega (Tobacco Mosaic Virus)
  Mutation: BsaI/BbsI sites removed by point-mutation
  Cloning method: Restriction Enzyme; 5′ cloning site BpiI (destroyed during cloning); 3′ cloning site BpiI (destroyed during cloning)
Terms and licenses: Academic/Nonprofit Terms; Industry Terms: Not Available to Industry
Depositor comments: insert can be released with BsaI
How to cite: pICH87633 was a gift from Sylvestre Marillonnet & Nicola Patron (Addgene plasmid # 50271 ; http://n2t.net/addgene:50271 ; RRID:Addgene_50271)
