>Addgene plasmid #50271 | pICH87633 | addgene partial sequence | sequence record 76457 | pBR322ori-F 5'-GGGAAACGCCTGGTATCTTT-3'
TCTGACTTGAGCGTCGATTTTTGTGATGCTCGTCAGGGGGGCGGAGCCTATGGAAAAACGCCAGCAACGC
GGCCTTTTTACGGTTCCTGGCCTTTTGCTGGCCTTTTGCTCACATGTTCTTTCCTGCGTTATCCCCTGAT
TCTGTGGATAACCGTATTACCGCCTTTGAGTGAGCTGATACCGCTCGCCGCAGCCGAACGACCGAGCGCA
GCGAGTCAGTGAGCGAGGAAGCGGAAGAGCGCCCAATACGCAAACCGCCTCTCCCCGCGCGTTGGCCGAT
TCATTAATCACTCTGTGGTCTCAGGAGAGCGGAGAATTAAGGGAGTCACGTTATGACCCCCGCCGATGAC
GCGGGACAAGCCGTTTTACGTTTGGAACTGACAGAACCGCAACGTTGAAGGAGCCACTCAGCCGCGGGTT
TCTGGAGTTTAATGAGCTAAGCACATACGTCAGAAACCATTATTGCGCGTTCAAAAGTCGCCTAAGGTCA
CTATCAGCTAGCAAATATTTCTTGTCAAAAATGCTCCACTGACGTTCCATAAATTCCCCTCGGTATCCAA
TTAGAGTCTCATATTCACTCTCATACTGTATTTTTACAACAATTACCAACAACAACAAACAACAAACAAC
ATTACAATTACTATTTACAATTACAATGTGAGACCACGAAGTGGCTCTTCAGTGGACGAAAGGGCCTCGT
GATACGCCTATTTTTATAGGTTAATGTCATGATAATAATGGTTTCTTAGACGTCAGGTGGCACTTTTCGG
GGAAATGTGCGCGGAACCCCTATTTGTTTATTTTTCTAAATACATTCAAATATGTATCCGCTCATGAGAC
AATAACCCTGATAAATGCTTCAATAATATTGAAAAAGGAAGAGTATGCGCTCACGCAACTGGTCCAGAAC
CTTGACCGAACGC
